Addgene plasmid #11332: pRL-TK let7 I
Depositing lab: Phil Sharp. Depositing organization: Massachusetts Institute of Technology. Publication: Specificity of microRNA target selection in translational repression. Doench JG, Sharp PA. Genes Dev. 2004 Mar 1. 18(5):504-11. 10.1101/gad.1184404 PubMed 15014042.
Backbone
  Vector backbone: pRL-TK
  Backbone manufacturer: Promega
  Backbone size w/o insert (bp): 4045
  Vector type: Luciferase
Growth in bacteria
  Bacterial resistance: Ampicillin, 100 μg/mL
  Growth temperature: 37°C
  Growth strain: DH5alpha
  Copy number: High Copy
Gene/Insert
  Gene/Insert name: 2 binding sites for let-7a miRNA
  Mutation: Mutation I from figure 4A of paper.
  Tag / fusion protein: Rr-luc (N terminal on backbone)
  Cloning method: Restriction Enzyme; 5′ cloning site See comment (unknown if destroyed); 3′ cloning site See comment (unknown if destroyed)
  Sequencing primers: 5′ T7; 3′ EBV-rev
Terms and licenses: Academic/Nonprofit Terms; Industry Terms: Not Available to Industry
Depositor comments: 2 let-7a sites were inserted into the XbaI site in the 3' UTR of the pRL-TK plasmid. Mutant binding site sequence is - TTACTTCA
How to cite: pRL-TK let7 I was a gift from Phil Sharp (Addgene plasmid # 11332 ; http://n2t.net/addgene:11332 ; RRID:Addgene_11332)
