[The description below was written by a language model from this plasmid's Addgene catalogue record.]
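Description:
pRL-TK let7 I is a Renilla luciferase reporter plasmid built on the commercial pRL-TK backbone (about 4 kb before insertion), designed for transfection into mammalian cells to measure microRNA-mediated repression. It is propagated in E. coli as a high-copy plasmid under ampicillin selection. The record gives no feature table. From general knowledge of the pRL-TK backbone, however, Renilla luciferase is expressed from the herpes simplex virus thymidine kinase promoter, which gives modest constitutive expression. A T7 promoter upstream of the coding region is consistent with T7 being listed as the 5′ sequencing primer.

The payload is a pair of binding sites for the let-7a miRNA, inserted at the XbaI site in the 3′ UTR downstream of the Renilla luciferase open reading frame. The catalogue lists Rr-luc as an N-terminal "tag", but the sites lie in untranslated sequence, so they act as regulatory elements in the mRNA and are not fused to the protein. This version carries "mutation I", one of a series of altered binding sites described in the associated publication. The record does not say which positions of the miRNA–target pairing are changed or what effect this has on repression.

The construct belongs to a study of how miRNAs select targets for translational repression. Luciferase output from mutant-site reporters such as this one would be compared with that from a reporter carrying unaltered let-7a sites, typically normalised to a co-transfected control reporter. This comparison shows which features of miRNA–target pairing are needed for silencing.
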