>Addgene plasmid #11332 | pRL-TK let7 I | addgene partial sequence | sequence record 18201 | 11332 with EBV-rev
GCGGCCGCTCTGGGCCCGCGATCCGGTGTTAGCTTTGTGAAAACTTGGTACACTAGTTGAAGTAAACGTT
GTATAGTTCCGGTGAAGTAAACGTTGTATAGTTCTCGAGGTACCTGTTAGCTTTGTGAAAACTTTCTAGA
ATTATTGTTCATTTTTGAGAACTCGCTCAACGAACGATTTGATATATTTTCCCATTTCATCAGGTGCATC
TTCTTGCGAAAAATGAAGACCTTTTACTTTGACAAATTCAGTATTAGGAAACTTCTTGGCACCTTCAACA
ATAGCATTGGAAAAGAATCCTGGGTCCGATTCAATAAACATTTTTGGTAAATCATCACTTGCACGTAGAT
AAGCATTATAATTCCTAACAATTTGTACAACGTCAGGTTTACCACCTTTTACTAACGGGATTTCACGAGG
CCATGATAATGTTGGACGACGAACTTCACCTTTCTCTTTGAATGGTTCAAGATATGCTGCAAATTCTTCT
GGTTCTAACTTTCTCATGATTTTTGATGGCAACATGGTTTCCACGAAGAAGTTATTCTCCAAAACCATTT
TTTCTCCTTCTTCAGATTTGATCAACGCAATATCTTCTTCAATATCAGGCCATTCATCCCATGATTCAAT
CACATCTACTACACTTTCAGCGTGAACTATTGCTTTGATCTTATCTTGATGCTCATAGCTATAATGAAAT
GCCAAACAAGCACCCCAATCATGGCCGACAAAAATGATCTTCTTTGGTAAATTAAGAAGTTCAAACCATG
CAGTAAGATATTTGTAATGATCAAGTAACCTATAAGAACCATTACCAGATTTGCCTGATTTGCCCATACC
AATAAGGCTGGTATA
